>Addgene plasmid #145604 | pGBW-m4046949 | addgene full sequence | sequence record 299796 | Addgene NGS Result
GATCTCGATCCCGCGAAATTAATACGACTCACTATAGGGGAATTGTGAGCGGATAACAATTCCCCTCTAG
AAATAATTTTGTTTAACTTTAAGAAGGAGACTCTTCTATGTACTCATTCGTTTCGGAAGAGACAGGTACG
TTAATAGTTAATAGCGTACTTCTTTTTCTTGCTTTCGTGGTATTCTTGCTAGTTACACTAGCCATCCTTA
CTGCGCTTCGATTGTGTGCGTACTGCTGCAATATTGTTAACGTGAGTCTTGTAAAACCTTCTTTTTACGT
TTACTCTCGTGTTAAAAATCTGAATTCTTCTAGAGTTCCTGATCTTCTGGTCGAGAACCTGTACTTTCAA
AGCGACTACAAGGATGATGATGACAAATAACCGGCTTATCGGTCAGTTTCACCTGATTTACGTAAAAACC
CGCTTCGGCGGGTTTTTGCTTTTGGAGGGGCAGAAAGATGAATGACTGTCCACGACGCTATACCCAAAAG
AAAAAGCTTGAGATCCTTTTTTTCTGCGCGTAATCTGCTGCTTGCAAACAAAAAAACCACCGCTACCAGC
GGTGGTTTGTTTGCCGGATCAAGAGCTACCAACTCTTTTTCCGAAGGTAACTGGCTTCAGCAGAGCGCAG
ATACCAAATACTGTTCTTCTAGTGTAGCCGTAGTTAGGCCACCACTTCAAGAACTCTGTAGCACCGCCTA
CATACCTCGCTCTGCTAATCCTGTTACCAGTGGCTGCTGCCAGTGGCGATAAGTCGTGTCTTACCGGGTT
GGACTCAAGACGATAGTTACCGGATAAGGCGCAGCGGTCGGGCTGAACGGGGGGTTCGTGCACACAGCCC
AGCTTGGAGCGAACGACCTACACCGAACTGAGATACCTACAGCGTGAGCTATGAGAAAGCGCCACGCTTC
CCGAAGGGAGAAAGGCGGACAGGTATCCGGTAAGCGGCAGGGTCGGAACAGGAGAGCGCACGAGGGAGCT
TCCAGGGGGAAACGCCTGGTATCTTTATAGTCCTGTCGGGTTTCGCCACCTCTGACTTGAGCGTCGATTT
TTGTGATGCTCGTCAGGGGGGCGGAGCCTATGGAAATTGATCGGGCACGTAAGAGGTTCCAACTTTCACC
ATAATGAAATAAGATCACTACCGGGCGTATTTTTTGAGTTATCGAGATTTTCAGGAGCTAAGGAAGCTAA
AATGGAGAAAAAAATCACTGGATATACCACCGTTGATATATCCCAATGGCATCGTAAAGAACATTTTGAG
GCATTTCAGTCAGTTGCTCAATGTACCTATAACCAGACCGTTCAGCTGGATATTACGGCCTTTTTAAAGA
CCGTAAAGAAAAATAAGCACAAGTTTTATCCGGCCTTTATTCACATTCTTGCCCGCCTGATGAATGCTCA
TCCGGAATTTCGTATGGCAATGAAAGACGGTGAGCTGGTGATATGGGATAGTGTTCACCCTTGTTACACC
GTTTTCCATGAGCAAACTGAAACGTTTTCATCGCTCTGGAGTGAATACCACGACGATTTCCGGCAGTTTC
TACACATATATTCGCAAGATGTGGCGTGTTACGGTGAAAACCTGGCCTATTTCCCTAAAGGGTTTATTGA
GAATATGTTTTTCGTTTCAGCCAATCCCTGGGTGAGTTTCACCAGTTTTGATTTAAACGTGGCCAATATG
GACAACTTCTTCGCCCCCGTTTTCACCATGGGCAAATATTATACGCAAGGCGACAAGGTGCTGATGCCGC
TGGCGATTCAGGTTCATCATGCCGTTTGTGATGGCTTCCATGTCGGCAGAATGCTTAATGAATTACAACA
GTACTGCGATGAGTGGCAGGGCGGGGCGTAATTTGATATCGAGCTCGCTTGGACTCCTGTTGATAGATCC
AGTAATGACCTCAGAACTCCATCTGGATTTGTTCAGAACGCTCGGTTGCCGCCGGGCGTTTTTTATTGGT
CATC
Features (pLannotate 1.2.2; 9 found; start..end, strand, type, name):
     20..38      +  promoter       T7 promoter: promoter for bacteriophage T7 RNA polymerase
     39..63      +  protein_bind   lac operator: The lac repressor binds to the lac operator to inhibit transcription in E. coli. This inhibition can be relieved by adding lactose or isopropyl-β-D-thiogalactopyranoside (IPTG). lac repressor encoded by lacI
     78..100     +  RBS            RBS: efficient ribosome binding site from bacteriophage T7 gene 10 (Olins and Rangwala, 1989)
    108..332     +  CDS            E: VEMP_SARS2 - Experimental evidence at protein level: Swiss-Prot protein existence level 1. Plays a central role in virus morphogenesis and assembly. Acts as a viroporin and self-assembles in host membranes forming pentameric protein-lipid pores that allow ion transport. Also plays a role in the induction of apoptosis (By similarity). Regulates the localization of S protein at cis-Golgi, the place of virus budding (PubMed:33229438). May act by slowing down the cell secretory pathway (PubMed:33229438). May interfere with tight-junction stability by interacting with host MPP5. This would result i
    353..376     +  CDS            3xFLAG (fragment): three tandem FLAG® epitope tags, followed by an enterokinase cleavage site
    498..1086    +  rep_origin     ori: high-copy-number ColE1/pMB1/pBR322/pUC origin of replication
   1094..1191    +  promoter       cat promoter: promoter of the E. coli cat gene encoding chloramphenicol acetyltransferase
   1192..1848    +  CDS            cat: CAT_ECOLX - Experimental evidence at protein level: Swiss-Prot protein existence level 1. This enzyme is an effector of chloramphenicol resistance in bacteria. From Escherichia coli. This protein is used as a marker in many commonly used cloning vectors, such as pACYC184.
   1922..1956    +  terminator     lambda t0 terminator: minimal transcription terminator from phage lambda (Scholtissek and Grosse, 1987)
