[The description below was written by a language model from this plasmid's Addgene catalogue record and pLannotate feature annotations shown in this document.]
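Description:
pGBW-m4046949 is a compact bacterial expression plasmid of about 2 kb for producing the SARS-CoV-2 envelope (E) protein in E. coli. Its minimal backbone is made up of a high-copy ColE1/pUC-type origin of replication and a chloramphenicol acetyltransferase (cat) gene driven by its own cat promoter. The plasmid is therefore maintained and selected with chloramphenicol. A lambda t0 terminator lies downstream of the cat gene.

The expression cassette begins with a T7 promoter followed directly by a lac operator, then the efficient ribosome binding site from phage T7 gene 10 and an ATG start codon. Transcription thus depends on T7 RNA polymerase, which the host strain must supply. It is held in check by lac repressor until it is relieved with IPTG or lactose. No lacI gene is annotated on the plasmid, so the repressor would presumably have to come from the host. The insert is the wild-type E open reading frame, which encodes a small membrane protein that acts as a viroporin by forming pentameric ion-conducting pores and contributes to virus assembly. The record lists E. coli K-12 alongside SARS-CoV-2 under species, but does not say why.

According to the catalogue entry, the protein carries a C-terminal TEV-cleavable FLAG tag supplied by the backbone. The feature table detects a FLAG-type epitope fragment shortly after the E coding sequence, but the TEV site itself is not annotated. The tag would allow immunodetection or affinity purification, followed by its removal with protease. No transcription terminator is annotated immediately downstream of the tagged insert. The stated purpose is simply bacterial expression of E.
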