Addgene plasmid #145604: pGBW-m4046949
Purpose: Bacterial Expression plasmid for SARS-CoV-2 E (envelope)
Depositing lab: Ginkgo Bioworks & Benjie Chen. Depositing organization: Ginkgo Bioworks.
Backbone
  Vector backbone: ori-013 - marker | cmR
  Backbone size w/o insert (bp): 1462
  Vector type: Bacterial Expression
Growth in bacteria
  Bacterial resistance: Chloramphenicol, 25 μg/mL
  Growth temperature: 30°C
  Growth strain: DH5alpha
  Copy number: High Copy
Gene/Insert
  Gene/Insert name: SARS-CoV-2 E (envelope) (alt names: envelope protein; E protein)
  Species: Escherichia coli str. K-12 substr. MG1655; Severe acute respiratory syndrome coronavirus 2
  Insert size (bp): 221
  Mutation: wt
  Entrez Gene: E (a.k.a. GU280_gp04)
  Promoter: Promoter | pT7 ; Operator | lacO ; RBS | T7_rbs ; Start Codon | ATG
  Tag / fusion protein: Cleavable TEV;FLAG_2 (C terminal on backbone)
  Cloning method: Unknown
Resource information
  A portion of this plasmid was derived from a plasmid made by: GinkgoBioworks
Depositor comments: NCBI Reference Sequence: YP_009724392.1
How to cite: pGBW-m4046949 was a gift from Ginkgo Bioworks & Benjie Chen (Addgene plasmid # 145604 ; http://n2t.net/addgene:145604 ; RRID:Addgene_145604)
